Addgene plasmid #18507: T4 Lysozyme M106L WT*
Depositing lab: Brian Matthews. Depositing organization: University of Oregon.
Backbone
  Vector backbone: pHS1403
  Backbone size w/o insert (bp): 5000
  Vector type: Bacterial Expression
Growth in bacteria
  Bacterial resistance: Ampicillin, 100 μg/mL
  Growth temperature: 37°C
  Growth strain: DH5alpha
  Copy number: High Copy
Gene/Insert
  Gene/Insert name: T4 Lysozyme (alt name: NG6 TA only)
  Species: Bacteriophage T4
  Insert size (bp): 600
  Mutation: M106L wt*
  GenBank ID: NP_049736
  Entrez Gene: e (a.k.a. T4p123)
  Cloning method: Restriction Enzyme; 5′ cloning site BamHI (not destroyed); 3′ cloning site HindIII (not destroyed)
  Sequencing primers: 5′ na; 3′ GGCGTATCACGAGGCCC
Terms and licenses: Academic/Nonprofit Terms; Industry Terms: Not Available to Industry
Depositor comments: The BamHI site is 27 bp from the ATG and the HindIII site is 115 bp from the stop.
How to cite: T4 Lysozyme M106L WT* was a gift from Brian Matthews (Addgene plasmid # 18507 ; http://n2t.net/addgene:18507 ; RRID:Addgene_18507)
