[The description below was written by a language model from this plasmid's Addgene catalogue record.]
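Description:
T4 Lysozyme M106L WT* is a bacterial expression plasmid built on the pHS1403 backbone (about 5 kb without insert) that carries the bacteriophage T4 lysozyme gene (gene e) as an insert of roughly 600 bp. It is maintained in E. coli as a high-copy plasmid under ampicillin selection. The record does not name the origin of replication, or the promoter that drives lysozyme expression, and no feature table is available to confirm other backbone elements.

The insert was placed between BamHI and HindIII sites, both of which remain intact, so the coding region can be excised or exchanged as a cassette. According to the depositor's notes, the BamHI site lies 27 bp from the start codon and the HindIII site 115 bp from the stop codon, meaning short stretches of flanking non-coding sequence are included with the open reading frame. The encoded protein carries a methionine-to-leucine substitution at position 106, and the "wt*" designation indicates that this change was made in the WT* background; in the T4 lysozyme literature this term generally refers to the cysteine-free pseudo-wild-type protein used as a reference for mutational work, although the record itself does not spell out the background substitutions. No fusion tags or reporters are listed.

The record does not state a specific purpose. A single-site mutant in a bacterial expression vector would typically be used to produce recombinant protein in E. coli for studying how a defined substitution affects folding, stability and structure, for which T4 lysozyme is a widely used model.
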