>Addgene plasmid #18507 | T4 Lysozyme M106L WT* | addgene partial sequence | sequence record 24293 | 3primeUP
CTANGAAAAAGCCCGCTCATTAGGCGGGCTCAGATCTGCTCATGTTTGACAGCTTATCATCGATAAGCTT
CGGCAATAAATTCTTGATATGTTTTCATATGTTTCCTTTAAATATTTTAATTAGTAATTGTCTATTCAAG
TAATTGTGAATATACTATCACAATTCCAAGAGAAAGTAAACAGCTTTATAGATTTTTATACGCGTCCCAA
GTGCCAGTTCTAAACGTTGTAATGACTCGTTTTGCGCGATTAGGTGTTTGATTATACCATCTACTTTTAG
CTAAGTTAACTGCTGCTTCATCCCAGCGTTTTTGTTGAAGCATACGTAAAGAGTTAGTAAATCCTGCCAC
ACCGGTTTCTCCCAGTTGGAAAACCATATTAATCAATGCAGCGCGACGAACCGCATCAAGAGAATCATAA
ACCGGTTTTAATTTAGCATTTCTCAGAATTCCGCGAACAGCAGCATCAACATCCTGATTAAAGAGTTTTT
CAGCCTCATCTTTTGTAATTACACCATTAGTATTACGCCCAATAGCTTTATCTAATTCAGATTTAGCAGC
ATTAAGTGATGGACTTTTTGTAAGCAAATGACCGATGCCAATAGTGTAATAGCCTTCTGTGTCTTTATAG
ATTTTAAGTCTAAGACCTTCATCTATACGTAACATTTCAAATATATTCATAATACCTCCTAAGCATCGAT
GGATCCTGTTTCCTGTGTGAAATTGTTATCCGCTCACAATTCCACACATTATACGAGCCGATGATTAATT
GTCAA
